Addgene plasmid #23887: pDONR223-ZAP70
Depositing lab: William Hahn & David Root. Depositing organization: Dana-Farber Cancer Institute. Publication: COT drives resistance to RAF inhibition through MAP kinase pathway reactivation. Johannessen CM, Boehm JS, Kim SY, Thomas SR, Wardwell L, Johnson LA, Emery CM, Stransky N, Cogdill AP, Barretina J, Caponigro G, Hieronymus H, Murray RR, Salehi-Ashtiani K, Hill DE, Vidal M, Zhao JJ, Yang X, Alkan O, Kim S, Harris JL, Wilson CJ, Myer VE, Finan PM, Root DE, Roberts TM, Golub T, Flaherty KT, Dummer R, Weber BL, Sellers WR, Schlegel R, Wargo JA, Hahn WC, Garraway LA. Nature. 2010 Dec 16;468(7326):968-72. doi: 10.1038/nature09627 PubMed 21107320.
Backbone
  Vector backbone: pDONR223
  Backbone manufacturer: Invitrogen
  Backbone size w/o insert (bp): 5005
  Vector type: Gateway Donor vector
Growth in bacteria
  Bacterial resistance: Spectinomycin, 50 μg/mL
  Growth temperature: 37°C
  Growth strain: DH5alpha
  Copy number: High Copy
Gene/Insert
  Gene/Insert name: ZAP70 (alt name: zeta-chain (TCR) associated protein kinase 70kDa)
  Species: H. sapiens (human)
  Insert size (bp): 1860
  Entrez Gene: ZAP70 (a.k.a. ADMIO2, IMD48, SRK, STCD, STD, TZK, ZAP-70)
  Cloning method: Gateway Cloning
  Sequencing primers: 5′ M13pUC-fwd; 3′ M13rev
Terms and licenses: Academic/Nonprofit Terms; Industry Terms: Not Available to Industry
Depositor comments: The ORF has no Stop codon. This design enables easy recombination into a destination vector to add an epitope tag of choice and Stop codon to the ORF. Do NOT use this plasmid directly for transfections. A set of 4 custom lentiviral vectors is available ( pLX301 (http://www.addgene.org/25895/) , pLX302 (http://www.addgene.org/25896/) , pLX303 (http://www.addgene.org/25897/) , pLX304 (http://www.addgene.org/25890/) ) to be used to express these ORFs in mammalian cells. These plasmids are not included in the kit and must be ordered separately.
How to cite: pDONR223-ZAP70 was a gift from William Hahn & David Root (Addgene plasmid # 23887 ; http://n2t.net/addgene:23887 ; RRID:Addgene_23887)
