[The description below was written by a language model from this plasmid's Addgene catalogue record and pLannotate feature annotations shown in this document.]
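Description:
pDONR223-ZAP70 is a Gateway entry clone built in the pDONR223 donor backbone, carrying the open reading frame of human ZAP70, the zeta-chain (TCR)-associated 70 kDa tyrosine kinase that is recruited to phosphorylated ITAM motifs of the T-cell receptor complex and is central to T-cell activation and thymocyte development. The plasmid is a bacterial propagation vector only: it replicates in E. coli from a high-copy ColE1/pUC-type origin and is selected with spectinomycin through the aadA (SmR) aminoglycoside adenylyltransferase gene, which lies downstream of a fragment of a class 1 integron Pc promoter. The sequenced record is 4,647 nt, and the annotation also picks up short remnants of gentamicin resistance, lacI and lacZα sequences, along with rrnB T1 and T2 terminators that insulate the cloning region from read-through transcription.

The ZAP70 coding sequence of roughly 1.86 kb sits between two attL recombination sites (annotated as attL3 and attL2 mutant variants), which allow transfer into an attR-containing destination vector by an LR Clonase reaction. The ORF deliberately lacks a stop codon, so that recombination into a suitable destination vector places it in frame with a C-terminal epitope tag and a vector-supplied stop codon. No eukaryotic promoter is present; the only nearby promoter is a T7 promoter beyond the attL2 site, on the opposite strand to the ORF as annotated. The depositors therefore state that the plasmid should not be used directly for transfection. It belongs to a kit of ORF clones, and companion pLX-series lentiviral destination vectors are recommended for expressing these ORFs in mammalian cells, as in the associated study of kinases driving resistance to RAF inhibition.
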