Features (pLannotate 1.2.2; 12 found; start..end, strand, type, name):
      2..97      +  protein_bind   attL3: mutant version of attL; recombination site for the Gateway® LR reaction LR Clonase™
    103..1959    +  CDS            ZAP70: ZAP70_HUMAN - Also known as SRK. Experimental evidence at protein level: Swiss-Prot protein existence level 1. Tyrosine kinase that plays an essential role in regulation of the adaptive immune response. Regulates motility, adhesion and cytokine expression of mature T-cells, as well as thymocyte development. Contributes also to the development and activation of primary B- lymphocytes. When antigen presenting cells (APC) activate T-cell receptor (TCR), a serie of phosphorylations lead to the recruitment of ZAP70 to the doubly phosphorylated TCR component CD247/CD3Z through ITAM motif at the plas
   1959..2057    -  protein_bind   attL2: mutant version of attL; recombination site for the Gateway® LR reaction LR Clonase™
   2075..2093    -  promoter       T7 promoter: promoter for bacteriophage T7 RNA polymerase
   2283..2306    +  promoter       Pc promoter (fragment): intI1 (promoter lies within the coding sequence); class 1 integron promoter
   2482..2538    +  CDS            GmR (fragment): gentamycin acetyltransferase; aacC1; confers resistance to gentamycin
   2545..3336    +  CDS            SmR: aminoglycoside adenylyltransferase (Murphy, 1985); aadA; confers resistance to spectinomycin and streptomycin
   3429..4017    +  rep_origin     ori: high-copy-number ColE1/pMB1/pBR322/pUC origin of replication
   4200..4292    +  CDS            lacI (fragment): lac repressor; lacI; The lac repressor binds to the lac operator to inhibit transcription in E. coli. This inhibition can be relieved by adding lactose or isopropyl-β-D-thiogalactopyranoside (IPTG).
   4347..4374    -  terminator     rrnB T2 terminator: transcription terminator T2 from the E. coli rrnB gene
   4506..4549    +  terminator     rrnB T1 terminator: Escherichia coli rrnB; transcription terminator T1 from the E. coli rrnB gene
   4596..4632    -  CDS            lacZα (fragment): LacZα fragment of β-galactosidase; lacZ fragment
>Addgene plasmid #23887 | pDONR223-ZAP70 | addgene full sequence | sequence record 343699 | Addgene NGS Result
CAAATAATGATTTTATTTTGACTGATAGTGACCTGTTCGTTGCAACAAATTGATGAGCAATGCTTTTTTA
TAATGCCAACTTTGTACAAAAAAGTTGGCACCATGCCAGACCCCGCGGCGCACCTGCCCTTCTTCTACGG
CAGCATCTCGCGTGCCGAGGCCGAGGAGCACCTGAAGCTGGCGGGCATGGCGGACGGGCTCTTCCTGCTG
CGCCAGTGCCTGCGCTCGCTGGGCGGCTATGTGCTGTCGCTCGTGCACGATGTGCGCTTCCACCACTTTC
CCATCGAGCGCCAGCTCAACGGCACCTACGCCATTGCCGGCGGCAAAGCGCACTGTGGACCGGCAGAGCT
CTGCGAGTTCTACTCGCGCGACCCCGACGGGCTGCCCTGCAACCTGCGCAAGCCGTGCAACCGGCCGTCG
GGCCTCGAGCCGCAGCCGGGGGTCTTCGACTGCCTGCGAGACGCCATGGTGCGTGACTACGTGCGCCAGA
CGTGGAAGCTGGAGGGCGAGGCCCTGGAGCAGGCCATCATCAGCCAGGCCCCGCAGGTGGAGAAGCTCAT
TGCTACGACGGCCCACGAGCGGATGCCCTGGTACCACAGCAGCCTGACGCGTGAGGAGGCCGAGCGCAAA
CTTTACTCTGGGGCGCAGACCGACGGCAAGTTCCTGCTGAGGCCGCGGAAGGAGCAGGGCACATACGCCC
TGTCCCTCATCTATGGGAAGACGGTGTACCACTACCTCATCAGCCAAGACAAGGCGGGCAAGTACTGCAT
TCCCGAGGGCACCAAGTTTGACACGCTCTGGCAGCTGGTGGAGTATCTGAAGCTGAAGGCGGACGGGCTC
ATCTACTGCCTGAAGGAGGCCTGCCCCAACAGCAGTGCCAGCAACGCCTCAGGGGCTGCTGCTCCCACAC
TCCCAGCCCACCCATCCACGTTGACTCATCCTCAGAGACGAATCGACACCCTCAACTCAGATGGATACAC
CCCTGAGCCAGCACGCATAACGTCCCCAGACAAACCGCGGCCGATGCCCATGGACACGAGCGTGTATGAG
AGCCCCTACAGCGACCCAGAGGAGCTCAAGGACAAGAAGCTCTTCCTGAAGCGCGATAACCTCCTCATAG
CTGACATTGAACTTGGCTGCGGCAACTTTGGCTCAGTGCGCCAGGGCGTGTACCGCATGCGCAAGAAGCA
GATCGACGTGGCCATCAAGGTGCTGAAGCAGGGCACGGAGAAGGCAGACACGGAAGAGATGATGCGCGAG
GCGCAGATCATGCACCAGCTGGACAACCCCTACATCGTGCGGCTCATTGGCGTCTGCCAGGCCGAGGCCC
TCATGCTGGTCATGGAGATGGCTGGGGGCGGGCCGCTGCACAAGTTCCTGGTCGGCAAGAGGGAGGAGAT
CCCTGTGAGCAATGTGGCCGAGCTGCTGCACCAGGTGTCCATGGGGATGAAGTACCTGGAGGAGAAGAAC
TTTGTGCACCGTGACCTGGCGGCCCGCAACGTCCTGCTGGTTAACCGGCACTACGCCAAGATCAGCGACT
TTGGCCTCTCCAAAGCACTGGGTGCCGACGACAGCTACTACACTGCCCGCTCAGCAGGGAAGTGGCCGCT
CAAGTGGTACGCACCCGAATGCATCAACTTCCGCAAGTTCTCCAGCCGCAGCGATGTCTGGAGCTATGGG
GTCACCATGTGGGAGGCCTTGTCCTACGGCCAGAAGCCCTACAAGAAGATGAAAGGGCCGGAGGTCATGG
CCTTCATCGAGCAGGGCAAGCGGATGGAGTGCCCACCAGAGTGTCCACCCGAACTGTACGCACTCATGAG
TGACTGCTGGATCTACAAGTGGGAGGATCGCCCCGACTTCCTGACCGTGGAGCAGCGCATGCGAGCCTGT
TACTACAGCCTGGCCAGCAAGGTGGAAGGGCCCCCAGGCAGCACACAGAAGGCTGAGGCTGCCTGTGCCC
CAACTTTCTTGTACAAAGTTGGCATTATAAGAAAGCATTGCTTATCAATTTGTTGCAACGAACAGGTCAC
TATCAGTCAAAATAAAATCATTATTTGCCATCCAGCTGATATCCCCTATAGTGAGTCGTATTACATGGTC
ATAGCTGTTTCCTGGCAGCTCTGGCCCGTGTCTCAAAATCTCTGATGTTACATTGCACAAGATAAAAATA
TATCATCATGCCTCCTCTAGACCAGCCAGGACAGAAATGCCTCGACTTCGCTGCTACCCAAGGTTGCCGG
GTGACGCACACCGTGGAAACGGATGAAGGCACGAACCCAGTGGACATAAGCCTGTTCGGTTCGTAAGCTG
TAATGCAAGTAGCGTATGCGCTCACGCAACTGGTCCAGAACCTTGACCGAACGCAGCGGTGGTAACGGCG
CAGTGGCGGTTTTCATGGCTTGTTATGACTGTTTTTTTGGGGTACAGTCTATGCCTCGGGCATCCAAGCA
GCAAGCGCGTTACGCCGTGGGTCGATGTTTGATGTTATGGAGCAGCAACGATGTTACGCAGCAGGGCAGT
CGCCCTAAAACAAAGTTAAACATTATGAGGGAAGCGGTGATCGCCGAAGTATCGACTCAACTATCAGAGG
TAGTTGGCGTCATCGAGCGCCATCTCGAACCGACGTTGCTGGCCGTACATTTGTACGGCTCCGCAGTGGA
TGGCGGCCTGAAGCCACACAGTGATATTGATTTGCTGGTTACGGTGACCGTAAGGCTTGATGAAACAACG
CGGCGAGCTTTGATCAACGACCTTTTGGAAACTTCGGCTTCCCCTGGAGAGAGCGAGATTCTCCGCGCTG
TAGAAGTCACCATTGTTGTGCACGACGACATCATTCCGTGGCGTTATCCAGCTAAGCGCGAACTGCAATT
TGGAGAATGGCAGCGCAATGACATTCTTGCAGGTATCTTCGAGCCAGCCACGATCGACATTGATCTGGCT
ATCTTGCTGACAAAAGCAAGAGAACATAGCGTTGCCTTGGTAGGTCCAGCGGCGGAGGAACTCTTTGATC
CGGTTCCTGAACAGGATCTATTTGAGGCGCTAAATGAAACCTTAACGCTATGGAACTCGCCGCCCGACTG
GGCTGGCGATGAGCGAAATGTAGTGCTTACGTTGTCCCGCATTTGGTACAGCGCAGTAACCGGCAAAATC
GCGCCGAAGGATGTCGCTGCCGACTGGGCAATGGAGCGCCTGCCGGCCCAGTATCAGCCCGTCATACTTG
AAGCTAGACAGGCTTATCTTGGACAAGAAGAAGATCGCTTGGCCTCGCGCGCAGATCAGTTGGAAGAATT
TGTCCACTACGTGAAAGGCGAGATCACCAAGGTAGTCGGCAAATAACCCTCGAGCCACCCATGACCAAAA
TCCCTTAACGTGAGTTACGCGTCGTTCCACTGAGCGTCAGACCCCGTAGAAAAGATCAAAGGATCTTCTT
GAGATCCTTTTTTTCTGCGCGTAATCTGCTGCTTGCAAACAAAAAAACCACCGCTACCAGCGGTGGTTTG
TTTGCCGGATCAAGAGCTACCAACTCTTTTTCCGAAGGTAACTGGCTTCAGCAGAGCGCAGATACCAAAT
ACTGTTCTTCTAGTGTAGCCGTAGTTAGGCCACCACTTCAAGAACTCTGTAGCACCGCCTACATACCTCG
CTCTGCTAATCCTGTTACCAGTGGCTGCTGCCAGTGGCGATAAGTCGTGTCTTACCGGGTTGGACTCAAG
ACGATAGTTACCGGATAAGGCGCAGCGGTCGGGCTGAACGGGGGGTTCGTGCACACAGCCCAGCTTGGAG
CGAACGACCTACACCGAACTGAGATACCTACAGCGTGAGCTATGAGAAAGCGCCACGCTTCCCGAAGGGA
GAAAGGCGGACAGGTATCCGGTAAGCGGCAGGGTCGGAACAGGAGAGCGCACGAGGGAGCTTCCAGGGGG
AAACGCCTGGTATCTTTATAGTCCTGTCGGGTTTCGCCACCTCTGACTTGAGCGTCGATTTTTGTGATGC
TCGTCAGGGGGGCGGAGCCTATGGAAAAACGCCAGCAACGCGGCCTTTTTACGGTTCCTGGCCTTTTGCT
GGCCTTTTGCTCACATGTTCTTTCCTGCGTTATCCCCTGATTCTGTGGATAACCGTATTACCGCCTTTGA
GTGAGCTGATACCGCTCGCCGCAGCCGAACGACCGAGCGCAGCGAGTCAGTGAGCGAGGAAGCGGAAGAG
CGCCCAATACGCAAACCGCCTCTCCCCGCGCGTTGGCCGATTCATTAATGCAGCTGGCACGACAGGTTTC
CCGACTGGAAAGCGGGCAGTGAGCGCAACGCAATTAATACGCGTACCGCTAGCCAGGAAGAGTTTGTAGA
AACGCAAAAAGGCCATCCGTCAGGATGGCCTTCTGCTTAGTTTGATGCCTGGCAGTTTATGGCGGGCGTC
CTGCCCGCCACCCTCCGGGCCGTTGCTTCACAACGTTCAAATCCGCTCCCGGCGGATTTGTCCTACTCAG
GAGAGCGTTCACCGACAAACAACAGATAAAACGAAAGGCCCAGTCTTCCGACTGAGCCTTTCGTTTTATT
TGATGCCTGGCAGTTCCCTACTCTCGCGTTAACGCTAGCATGGATGTTTTCCCAGTCACGACGTTGTAAA
ACGACGGCCAGTCTTAAGCTCGGGCCC
