>Addgene plasmid #23887 | pDONR223-ZAP70 | depositor partial sequence | sequence record 11022 | Author sequence
ATGCCAGACCCCGCGGCGCACCTGCCCTTCTTCTACGGCAGCATCTCGCGTGCCGAGGCCGAGGAGCACC
TGAAGCTGGCGGGCATGGCGGACGGGCTCTTCCTGCTGCGCCAGTGCCTGCGCTCGCTGGGCGGCTATGT
GCTGTCGCTCGTGCACGATGTGCGCTTCCACCACTTTCCCATCGAGCGCCAGCTCAACGGCACCTACGCC
ATTGCCGGCGGCAAAGCGCACTGTGGACCGGCAGAGCTCTGCGAGTTCTACTCGCGCGACCCCGACGGGC
TGCCCTGCAACCTGCGCAAGCCGTGCAACCGGCCGTCGGGCCTCGAGCCGCAGCCGGGGGTCTTCGACTG
CCTGCGAGACGCCATGGTGCGTGACTACGTGCGCCAGACGTGGAAGCTGGAGGGCGAGGCCCTGGAGCAG
GCCATCATCAGCCAGGCCCCGCAGGTGGAGAAGCTCATTGCTACGACGGCCCACGAGCGGATGCCCTGGT
ACCACAGCAGCCTGACGCGTGAGGAGGCCGAGCGCAAACTTTACTCTGGGGCGCAGACCGACGGCAAGTT
CCTGCTGAGGCCGCGGAAGGAGCAGGGCACATACGCCCTGTCCCTCATCTATGGGAAGACGGTGTACCAC
TACCTCATCAGCCAAGACAAGGCGGGCAAGTACTGCATTCCCGAGGGCACCAAGTTTGACACGCTCTGGC
AGCTGGTGGAGTATCTGAAGCTGAAGGCGGACGGGCTCATCTACTGCCTGAAGGAGGCCTGCCCCAACAG
CAGTGCCAGCAACGCCTCAGGGGCTGCTGCTCCCACACTCCCAGCCCACCCATCCACGTTGACTCATCCT
CAGAGACGAATCGACACCCTCAACTCAGATGGATACACCCCTGAGCCAGCACGCATAACGTCCCCAGACA
AACCGCGGCCGATGCCCATGGACACGAGCGTGTATGAGAGCCCCTACAGCGACCCAGAGGAGCTCAAGGA
CAAGAAGCTCTTCCTGAAGCGCGATAACCTCCTCATAGCTGACATTGAACTTGGCTGCGGCAACTTTGGC
TCAGTGCGCCAGGGCGTGTACCGCATGCGCAAGAAGCAGATCGACGTGGCCATCAAGGTGCTGAAGCAGG
GCACGGAGAAGGCAGACACGGAAGAGATGATGCGCGAGGCGCAGATCATGCACCAGCTGGACAACCCCTA
CATCGTGCGGCTCATTGGCGTCTGCCAGGCCGAGGCCCTCATGCTGGTCATGGAGATGGCTGGGGGCGGG
CCGCTGCACAAGTTCCTGGTCGGCAAGAGGGAGGAGATCCCTGTGAGCAATGTGGCCGAGCTGCTGCACC
AGGTGTCCATGGGGATGAAGTACCTGGAGGAGAAGAACTTTGTGCACCGTGACCTGGCGGCCCGCAACGT
CCTGCTGGTTAACCGGCACTACGCCAAGATCAGCGACTTTGGCCTCTCCAAAGCACTGGGTGCCGACGAC
AGCTACTACACTGCCCGCTCAGCAGGGAAGTGGCCGCTCAAGTGGTACGCACCCGAATGCATCAACTTCC
GCAAGTTCTCCAGCCGCAGCGATGTCTGGAGCTATGGGGTCACCATGTGGGAGGCCTTGTCCTACGGCCA
GAAGCCCTACAAGAAGATGAAAGGGCCGGAGGTCATGGCCTTCATCGAGCAGGGCAAGCGGATGGAGTGC
CCACCAGAGTGTCCACCCGAACTGTACGCACTCATGAGTGACTGCTGGATCTACAAGTGGGAGGATCGCC
CCGACTTCCTGACCGTGGAGCAGCGCATGCGAGCCTGTTACTACAGCCTGGCCAGCAAGGTGGAAGGGCC
CCCAGGCAGCACACAGAAGGCTGAGGCTGCCTGTGCC
