>Addgene plasmid #23887 | pDONR223-ZAP70 | addgene partial sequence | sequence record 29716 | 23887 with M13pUC-fwd
CTCGGGCCCAATAATGATTTTATTTTGACTGATAGTGACCTGTTCGTTGCAACAAATTGATGAGCAATGC
TTTTTTATAATGCCAACTTTGTACAAAAAAGTTGGCACCATGCCAGACCCCGCGGCGCACCTGCCCTTCT
TCTACGGCAGCATCTCGCGTGCCGAGGCCGAGGAGCACCTGAAGCTGGCGGGCATGGCGGACGGGCTCTT
CCTGCTGCGCCAGTGCCTGCGCTCGCTGGGCGGCTATGTGCTGTCGCTCGTGCACGATGTGCGCTTCCAC
CACTTTCCCATCGAGCGCCAGCTCAACGGCACCTACGCCATTGCCGGCGGCAAAGCGCACTGTGGACCGG
CAGAGCTCTGCGAGTTCTACTCGCGCGACCCCGACGGGCTGCCCTGCAACCTGCGCAAGCCGTGCAACCG
GCCGTCGGGCCTCGAGCCGCAGCCGGGGGTCTTCGACTGCCTGCGAGACGCCATGGTGCGTGACTACGTG
CGCCAGACGTGGAAGCTGGAGGGCGAGGCCCTGGAGC
